Addgene plasmid #76303: FASTKD2 gRNA (BRDN0001147886)
Purpose: 3rd generation lentiviral gRNA plasmid targeting human FASTKD2
Depositing lab: John Doench & David Root. Depositing organization: Broad Institute. Publication: Optimized sgRNA design to maximize activity and minimize off-target effects of CRISPR-Cas9. Doench JG, Fusi N, Sullender M, Hegde M, Vaimberg EW, Donovan KF, Smith I, Tothova Z, Wilen C, Orchard R, Virgin HW, Listgarten J, Root DE. Nat Biotechnol. 2016 Jan 18. doi: 10.1038/nbt.3437. PubMed 26780180.
Backbone
  Vector backbone: lentiGuide-Puro
  Backbone manufacturer: Zhang Lab (Addgene plasmid # 52963)
  Vector type: Mammalian Expression, Lentiviral, CRISPR
  Selectable markers: Puromycin
Growth in bacteria
  Bacterial resistance: Ampicillin, 100 μg/mL
  Growth temperature: 37°C
  Growth strain: DH5alpha
  Copy number: High Copy
Gene/Insert
  Gene/Insert name: FASTKD2 (alt names: FASTKD2; NM_001136193.1)
  gRNA/shRNA sequence: GCACCAAAATAGTGTTCTGA
  Species: H. sapiens (human)
  Entrez Gene: FASTKD2 (a.k.a. KIAA0971)
  Promoter: hU6
  Cloning method: Unknown
  Sequencing primers: 5′ U6-F; 3′ pS2-R
Terms and licenses: Academic/Nonprofit Terms; Industry Terms: Not Available to Industry
Depositor comments: The gRNA was designed to target the following Genbank reference sequence(s): NM_001136193.1,NM_001136194.1,NM_014929.3. Note that this plasmid does NOT contain Cas9. It should be used in conjunction with lentiCas9-Blast (Addgene #52962) or otherwise with cell lines already expressing Cas9. Browse the full kinome gRNA library at http://www.addgene.org/pooled-library/broadgpp-human-kinome/ or visit http://www.broadinstitute.org/rnai/public/ for detailed protocols and information.
How to cite: FASTKD2 gRNA (BRDN0001147886) was a gift from John Doench & David Root (Addgene plasmid # 76303 ; http://n2t.net/addgene:76303 ; RRID:Addgene_76303)
