[The description below was written by a language model from this plasmid's Addgene catalogue record and pLannotate feature annotations shown in this document.]
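Description:
FASTKD2 gRNA (BRDN0001147886) is a third-generation lentiviral guide RNA plasmid built on the lentiGuide-Puro backbone and designed to target human FASTKD2 for CRISPR-Cas9 editing. It is propagated in E. coli as a high-copy plasmid through a ColE1/pUC-type origin with ampicillin selection from the β-lactamase gene. The backbone also carries an f1 origin, an SV40 origin and poly(A) signal, and remnants of a lac/T7/T3 cloning region.

The viral genome is driven by a chimeric RSV promoter fused to a truncated HIV-1 5' LTR, which makes transcription in packaging cells Tat-independent. This is followed by the Ψ packaging signal with a partial gag sequence, the Rev response element for Rev-dependent nuclear export, and a central polypurine tract that aids nuclear import. It ends in a ΔU3 self-inactivating 3' LTR. Within this frame, a human U6 RNA polymerase III promoter expresses the FASTKD2-specific spacer joined to the Streptococcus pyogenes gRNA scaffold. A separate cassette uses the EF-1α core promoter with its intron A to express puromycin N-acetyltransferase, with a WPRE downstream to enhance transcript expression, so that transduced mammalian cells can be selected with puromycin.

The guide was designed against several FASTKD2 reference transcripts and belongs to a human kinome gRNA collection. The plasmid does not encode Cas9, so it must be used with a separate Cas9 vector such as lentiCas9-Blast, or in cells that already express Cas9. Its typical use is gene knockout of FASTKD2.
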