Features (pLannotate 1.2.2; 29 found; start..end, strand, type, name):
     14..80      +  CDS            small t antigen (fragment): SV40 (simian virus 40) small t antigen
    106..317     +  promoter       EF-1α core promoter: core promoter for human elongation factor EF-1α
    318..1256    +  intron         EF-1α intron A: intron upstream of the start codon of human EF-1α
   1278..1877    +  CDS            PuroR (fragment): puromycin N-acetyltransferase; pac from Streptomyces; confers resistance to puromycin
   1893..2481    +  misc_feature   WPRE: woodchuck hepatitis virus posttranscriptional regulatory element
   2532..2551    +  misc_feature   cPPT/CTS (fragment): central polypurine tract and central termination sequence of HIV-1
   2553..2786    +  LTR            3' LTR (ΔU3): self-inactivating 3' long terminal repeat (LTR) from HIV-1
   2864..2985    +  polyA_signal   SV40 poly(A) signal: SV40 polyadenylation signal
   3025..3160    +  rep_origin     SV40 ori: SV40 origin of replication
   3181..3199    -  promoter       T7 promoter: promoter for bacteriophage T7 RNA polymerase
   3207..3362    +  CDS            lacZα (fragment): LacZα fragment of β-galactosidase; lacZ fragment
   3367..3795    +  rep_origin     f1 ori (sequence partly withheld): f1 bacteriophage origin of replication; arrow indicates direction of (+) strand synthesis
   3848..3952    +  promoter       AmpR promoter: bla
   3953..4813    +  CDS            AmpR: β-lactamase; bla; confers resistance to ampicillin, carbenicillin, and related antibiotics
   4984..5572    +  rep_origin     ori: high-copy-number ColE1/pMB1/pBR322/pUC origin of replication
   5755..5847    +  CDS            lacI (fragment): lac repressor; lacI; The lac repressor binds to the lac operator to inhibit transcription in E. coli. This inhibition can be relieved by adding lactose or isopropyl-β-D-thiogalactopyranoside (IPTG).
   5860..5881    +  protein_bind   CAP binding site: CAP binding activates transcription in the presence of cAMP. E. coli catabolite activator protein
   5896..5926    +  promoter       lac promoter: promoter for the E. coli lac operon
   5934..5950    +  protein_bind   lac operator: The lac repressor binds to the lac operator to inhibit transcription in E. coli. This inhibition can be relieved by adding lactose or isopropyl-β-D-thiogalactopyranoside (IPTG). lac repressor encoded by lacI
   5995..6013    +  promoter       T3 promoter: promoter for bacteriophage T3 RNA polymerase
   6041..6267    +  promoter       RSV promoter: Rous sarcoma virus enhancer/promoter
   6268..6448    +  LTR            5' LTR (truncated): truncated 5' long terminal repeat (LTR) from HIV-1
   6495..6620    +  misc_feature   HIV-1 Ψ: packaging signal of human immunodeficiency virus type 1
   6604..6967    +  CDS            HIV-1 gag (fragment): gag protein from human immunodeficiency virus 1; gag
   7113..7346    +  misc_feature   RRE: The Rev response element (RRE) of HIV-1 allows for Rev-dependent mRNA export from the nucleus to the cytoplasm.
   7723..7749    +  CDS            Rev (fragment): human immunodeficiency virus 1 (HIV-1) Rev protein; rev; enhances nuclear export of unspliced and incompletely spliced viral mRNAs
   7753..7993    +  promoter       U6 promoter: RNA polymerase III promoter for human U6 snRNA
   8023..8098    +  misc_RNA       gRNA scaffold: guide RNA scaffold for the Streptococcus pyogenes CRISPR/Cas9 system
   8154..8271    +  misc_feature   cPPT/CTS: central polypurine tract and central termination sequence of HIV-1
>Addgene plasmid #76303 | FASTKD2 gRNA (BRDN0001147886) | addgene full sequence | sequence record 185580 | Addgene Assembled Sequence
CCCGGGTGCAAAGATGGATAAAGTTTTAAACAGAGAGGAATCTTTGCAGCTAATGGACCTTCTAGGTCTT
GAAAGGAGTGGGAATTGGCTCCGGTGCCCGTCAGTGGGCAGAGCGCACATCGCCCACAGTCCCCGAGAAG
TTGGGGGGAGGGGTCGGCAATTGATCCGGTGCCTAGAGAAGGTGGCGCGGGGTAAACTGGGAAAGTGATG
TCGTGTACTGGCTCCGCCTTTTTCCCGAGGGTGGGGGAGAACCGTATATAAGTGCAGTAGTCGCCGTGAA
CGTTCTTTTTCGCAACGGGTTTGCCGCCAGAACACAGGTAAGTGCCGTGTGTGGTTCCCGCGGGCCTGGC
CTCTTTACGGGTTATGGCCCTTGCGTGCCTTGAATTACTTCCACCTGGCTGCAGTACGTGATTCTTGATC
CCGAGCTTCGGGTTGGAAGTGGGTGGGAGAGTTCGAGGCCTTGCGCTTAAGGAGCCCCTTCGCCTCGTGC
TTGAGTTGAGGCCTGGCCTGGGCGCTGGGGCCGCCGCGTGCGAATCTGGTGGCACCTTCGCGCCTGTCTC
GCTGCTTTCGATAAGTCTCTAGCCATTTAAAATTTTTGATGACCTGCTGCGACGCTTTTTTTCTGGCAAG
ATAGTCTTGTAAATGCGGGCCAAGATCTGCACACTGGTATTTCGGTTTTTGGGGCCGCGGGCGGCGACGG
GGCCCGTGCGTCCCAGCGCACATGTTCGGCGAGGCGGGGCCTGCGAGCGCGGCCACCGAGAATCGGACGG
GGGTAGTCTCAAGCTGGCCGGCCTGCTCTGGTGCCTGGCCTCGCGCCGCCGTGTATCGCCCCGCCCTGGG
CGGCAAGGCTGGCCCGGTCGGCACCAGTTGCGTGAGCGGAAAGATGGCCGCTTCCCGGCCCTGCTGCAGG
GAGCTCAAAATGGAGGACGCGGCGCTCGGGAGAGCGGGCGGGTGAGTCACCCACACAAAGGAAAAGGGCC
TTTCCGTCCTCAGCCGTCGCTTCATGTGACTCCACGGAGTACCGGGCGCCGTCCAGGCACCTCGATTAGT
TCTCGAGCTTTTGGAGTACGTCGTCTTTAGGTTGGGGGGAGGGGTTTTATGCGATGGAGTTTCCCCACAC
TGAGTGGGTGGAGACTGAAGTTAGGCCAGCTTGGCACTTGATGTAATTCTCCTTGGAATTTGCCCTTTTT
GAGTTTGGATCTTGGTTCATTCTCAAGCCTCAGACAGTGGTTCAAAGTTTTTTTCTTCCATTTCAGGTGT
CGTGACGTACGGCCACCATGACCGAGTACAAGCCCACGGTGCGCCTCGCCACCCGCGACGACGTCCCCAG
GGCCGTACGCACCCTCGCCGCCGCGTTCGCCGACTACCCCGCCACGCGCCACACCGTCGATCCGGACCGC
CACATCGAGCGGGTCACCGAGCTGCAAGAACTCTTCCTCACGCGCGTCGGGCTCGACATCGGCAAGGTGT
GGGTCGCGGACGACGGCGCCGCCGTGGCGGTCTGGACCACGCCGGAGAGCGTCGAAGCGGGGGCGGTGTT
CGCCGAGATCGGCCCGCGCATGGCCGAGTTGAGCGGTTCCCGGCTGGCCGCGCAGCAACAGATGGAAGGC
CTCCTGGCGCCGCACCGGCCCAAGGAGCCCGCGTGGTTCCTGGCCACCGTCGGAGTCTCGCCCGACCACC
AGGGCAAGGGTCTGGGCAGCGCCGTCGTGCTCCCCGGAGTGGAGGCGGCCGAGCGCGCCGGGGTGCCCGC
CTTCCTGGAGACCTCCGCGCCCCGCAACCTCCCCTTCTACGAGCGGCTCGGCTTCACCGTCACCGCCGAC
GTCGAGGTGCCCGAAGGACCGCGCACCTGGTGCATGACCCGCAAGCCCGGTGCCTGAACGCGTTAAGTCG
ACAATCAACCTCTGGATTACAAAATTTGTGAAAGATTGACTGGTATTCTTAACTATGTTGCTCCTTTTAC
GCTATGTGGATACGCTGCTTTAATGCCTTTGTATCATGCTATTGCTTCCCGTATGGCTTTCATTTTCTCC
TCCTTGTATAAATCCTGGTTGCTGTCTCTTTATGAGGAGTTGTGGCCCGTTGTCAGGCAACGTGGCGTGG
TGTGCACTGTGTTTGCTGACGCAACCCCCACTGGTTGGGGCATTGCCACCACCTGTCAGCTCCTTTCCGG
GACTTTCGCTTTCCCCCTCCCTATTGCCACGGCGGAACTCATCGCCGCCTGCCTTGCCCGCTGCTGGACA
GGGGCTCGGCTGTTGGGCACTGACAATTCCGTGGTGTTGTCGGGGAAATCATCGTCCTTTCCTTGGCTGC
TCGCCTGTGTTGCCACCTGGATTCTGCGCGGGACGTCCTTCTGCTACGTCCCTTCGGCCCTCAATCCAGC
GGACCTTCCTTCCCGCGGCCTGCTGCCGGCTCTGCGGCCTCTTCCGCGTCTTCGCCTTCGCCCTCAGACG
AGTCGGATCTCCCTTTGGGCCGCCTCCCCGCGTCGACTTTAAGACCAATGACTTACAAGGCAGCTGTAGA
TCTTAGCCACTTTTTAAAAGAAAAGGGGGGACTGGAAGGGCTAATTCACTCCCAACGAAGACAAGATCTG
CTTTTTGCTTGTACTGGGTCTCTCTGGTTAGACCAGATCTGAGCCTGGGAGCTCTCTGGCTAACTAGGGA
ACCCACTGCTTAAGCCTCAATAAAGCTTGCCTTGAGTGCTTCAAGTAGTGTGTGCCCGTCTGTTGTGTGA
CTCTGGTAACTAGAGATCCCTCAGACCCTTTTAGTCAGTGTGGAAAATCTCTAGCAGTACGTATAGTAGT
TCATGTCATCTTATTATTCAGTATTTATAACTTGCAAAGAAATGAATATCAGAGAGTGAGAGGAACTTGT
TTATTGCAGCTTATAATGGTTACAAATAAAGCAATAGCATCACAAATTTCACAAATAAAGCATTTTTTTC
ACTGCATTCTAGTTGTGGTTTGTCCAAACTCATCAATGTATCTTATCATGTCTGGCTCTAGCTATCCCGC
CCCTAACTCCGCCCATCCCGCCCCTAACTCCGCCCAGTTCCGCCCATTCTCCGCCCCATGGCTGACTAAT
TTTTTTTATTTATGCAGAGGCCGAGGCCGCCTCGGCCTCTGAGCTATTCCAGAAGTAGTGAGGAGGCTTT
TTTGGAGGCCTAGGGACGTACCCAATTCGCCCTATAGTGAGTCGTATTACGCGCGCTCACTGGCCGTCGT
TTTACAACGTCGTGACTGGGAAAACCCTGGCGTTACCCAACTTAATCGCCTTGCAGCACATCCCCCTTTC
GCCAGCTGGCGTAATAGCGAAGAGGCCCGCACCGATCGCCCTTCCCAACAGTTGCGCAGCCTGAATGGCG
AATGGG
[124 nt withheld, positions 3367-3490]
C
[91 nt withheld, positions 3492-3582]
A
[49 nt withheld, positions 3584-3632]
CCTTTGACGTTGGAGTCCACGTTCTTT
[37 nt withheld, positions 3660-3696]
ACCCTATCTCGGTCTATTCTTTTGATTTATAAGGGATTTTGCCGATTTCGGCCTATTGGTTAAAAAATGA
GCTGATTTAACAAAAATTTAACGCGAATTTTAACAAAATATTAACGCTTACAATTTAGGTGGCACTTTTC
GGGGAAATGTGCGCGGAACCCCTATTTGTTTATTTTTCTAAATACATTCAAATATGTATCCGCTCATGAG
ACAATAACCCTGATAAATGCTTCAATAATATTGAAAAAGGAAGAGTATGAGTATTCAACATTTCCGTGTC
GCCCTTATTCCCTTTTTTGCGGCATTTTGCCTTCCTGTTTTTGCTCACCCAGAAACGCTGGTGAAAGTAA
AAGATGCTGAAGATCAGTTGGGTGCACGAGTGGGTTACATCGAACTGGATCTCAACAGCGGTAAGATCCT
TGAGAGTTTTCGCCCCGAAGAACGTTTTCCAATGATGAGCACTTTTAAAGTTCTGCTATGTGGCGCGGTA
TTATCCCGTATTGACGCCGGGCAAGAGCAACTCGGTCGCCGCATACACTATTCTCAGAATGACTTGGTTG
AGTACTCACCAGTCACAGAAAAGCATCTTACGGATGGCATGACAGTAAGAGAATTATGCAGTGCTGCCAT
AACCATGAGTGATAACACTGCGGCCAACTTACTTCTGACAACGATCGGAGGACCGAAGGAGCTAACCGCT
TTTTTGCACAACATGGGGGATCATGTAACTCGCCTTGATCGTTGGGAACCGGAGCTGAATGAAGCCATAC
CAAACGACGAGCGTGACACCACGATGCCTGTAGCAATGGCAACAACGTTGCGCAAACTATTAACTGGCGA
ACTACTTACTCTAGCTTCCCGGCAACAATTAATAGACTGGATGGAGGCGGATAAAGTTGCAGGACCACTT
CTGCGCTCGGCCCTTCCGGCTGGCTGGTTTATTGCTGATAAATCTGGAGCCGGTGAGCGTGGGTCTCGCG
GTATCATTGCAGCACTGGGGCCAGATGGTAAGCCCTCCCGTATCGTAGTTATCTACACGACGGGGAGTCA
GGCAACTATGGATGAACGAAATAGACAGATCGCTGAGATAGGTGCCTCACTGATTAAGCATTGGTAACTG
TCAGACCAAGTTTACTCATATATACTTTAGATTGATTTAAAACTTCATTTTTAATTTAAAAGGATCTAGG
TGAAGATCCTTTTTGATAATCTCATGACCAAAATCCCTTAACGTGAGTTTTCGTTCCACTGAGCGTCAGA
CCCCGTAGAAAAGATCAAAGGATCTTCTTGAGATCCTTTTTTTCTGCGCGTAATCTGCTGCTTGCAAACA
AAAAAACCACCGCTACCAGCGGTGGTTTGTTTGCCGGATCAAGAGCTACCAACTCTTTTTCCGAAGGTAA
CTGGCTTCAGCAGAGCGCAGATACCAAATACTGTTCTTCTAGTGTAGCCGTAGTTAGGCCACCACTTCAA
GAACTCTGTAGCACCGCCTACATACCTCGCTCTGCTAATCCTGTTACCAGTGGCTGCTGCCAGTGGCGAT
AAGTCGTGTCTTACCGGGTTGGACTCAAGACGATAGTTACCGGATAAGGCGCAGCGGTCGGGCTGAACGG
GGGGTTCGTGCACACAGCCCAGCTTGGAGCGAACGACCTACACCGAACTGAGATACCTACAGCGTGAGCT
ATGAGAAAGCGCCACGCTTCCCGAAGGGAGAAAGGCGGACAGGTATCCGGTAAGCGGCAGGGTCGGAACA
GGAGAGCGCACGAGGGAGCTTCCAGGGGGAAACGCCTGGTATCTTTATAGTCCTGTCGGGTTTCGCCACC
TCTGACTTGAGCGTCGATTTTTGTGATGCTCGTCAGGGGGGCGGAGCCTATGGAAAAACGCCAGCAACGC
GGCCTTTTTACGGTTCCTGGCCTTTTGCTGGCCTTTTGCTCACATGTTCTTTCCTGCGTTATCCCCTGAT
TCTGTGGATAACCGTATTACCGCCTTTGAGTGAGCTGATACCGCTCGCCGCAGCCGAACGACCGAGCGCA
GCGAGTCAGTGAGCGAGGAAGCGGAAGAGCGCCCAATACGCAAACCGCCTCTCCCCGCGCGTTGGCCGAT
TCATTAATGCAGCTGGCACGACAGGTTTCCCGACTGGAAAGCGGGCAGTGAGCGCAACGCAATTAATGTG
AGTTAGCTCACTCATTAGGCACCCCAGGCTTTACACTTTATGCTTCCGGCTCGTATGTTGTGTGGAATTG
TGAGCGGATAACAATTTCACACAGGAAACAGCTATGACCATGATTACGCCAAGCGCGCAATTAACCCTCA
CTAAAGGGAACAAAAGCTGGAGCTGCAAGCTTAATGTAGTCTTATGCAATACTCTTGTAGTCTTGCAACA
TGGTAACGATGAGTTAGCAACATGCCTTACAAGGAGAGAAAAAGCACCGTGCATGCCGATTGGTGGAAGT
AAGGTGGTACGATCGTGCCTTATTAGGAAGGCAACAGACGGGTCTGACATGGATTGGACGAACCACTGAA
TTGCCGCATTGCAGAGATATTGTATTTAAGTGCCTAGCTCGATACATAAACGGGTCTCTCTGGTTAGACC
AGATCTGAGCCTGGGAGCTCTCTGGCTAACTAGGGAACCCACTGCTTAAGCCTCAATAAAGCTTGCCTTG
AGTGCTTCAAGTAGTGTGTGCCCGTCTGTTGTGTGACTCTGGTAACTAGAGATCCCTCAGACCCTTTTAG
TCAGTGTGGAAAATCTCTAGCAGTGGCGCCCGAACAGGGACTTGAAAGCGAAAGGGAAACCAGAGGAGCT
CTCTCGACGCAGGACTCGGCTTGCTGAAGCGCGCACGGCAAGAGGCGAGGGGCGGCGACTGGTGAGTACG
CCAAAAATTTTGACTAGCGGAGGCTAGAAGGAGAGAGATGGGTGCGAGAGCGTCAGTATTAAGCGGGGGA
GAATTAGATCGCGATGGGAAAAAATTCGGTTAAGGCCAGGGGGAAAGAAAAAATATAAATTAAAACATAT
AGTATGGGCAAGCAGGGAGCTAGAACGATTCGCAGTTAATCCTGGCCTGTTAGAAACATCAGAAGGCTGT
AGACAAATACTGGGACAGCTACAACCATCCCTTCAGACAGGATCAGAAGAACTTAGATCATTATATAATA
CAGTAGCAACCCTCTATTGTGTGCATCAAAGGATAGAGATAAAAGACACCAAGGAAGCTTTAGACAAGAT
AGAGGAAGAGCAAAACAAAAGTAAGACCACCGCACAGCAAGCGGCCGCTGATCTTCAGACCTGGAGGAGG
AGATATGAGGGACAATTGGAGAAGTGAATTATATAAATATAAAGTAGTAAAAATTGAACCATTAGGAGTA
GCACCCACCAAGGCAAAGAGAAGAGTGGTGCAGAGAGAAAAAAGAGCAGTGGGAATAGGAGCTTTGTTCC
TTGGGTTCTTGGGAGCAGCAGGAAGCACTATGGGCGCAGCGTCAATGACGCTGACGGTACAGGCCAGACA
ATTATTGTCTGGTATAGTGCAGCAGCAGAACAATTTGCTGAGGGCTATTGAGGCGCAACAGCATCTGTTG
CAACTCACAGTCTGGGGCATCAAGCAGCTCCAGGCAAGAATCCTGGCTGTGGAAAGATACCTAAAGGATC
AACAGCTCCTGGGGATTTGGGGTTGCTCTGGAAAACTCATTTGCACCACTGCTGTGCCTTGGAATGCTAG
TTGGAGTAATAAATCTCTGGAACAGATTTGGAATCACACGACCTGGATGGAGTGGGACAGAGAAATTAAC
AATTACACAAGCTTAATACACTCCTTAATTGAAGAATCGCAAAACCAGCAAGAAAAGAATGAACAAGAAT
TATTGGAATTAGATAAATGGGCAAGTTTGTGGAATTGGTTTAACATAACAAATTGGCTGTGGTATATAAA
ATTATTCATAATGATAGTAGGAGGCTTGGTAGGTTTAAGAATAGTTTTTGCTGTACTTTCTATAGTGAAT
AGAGTTAGGCAGGGATATTCACCATTATCGTTTCAGACCCACCTCCCAACCCCGAGGGGACCCAGAGAGG
GCCTATTTCCCATGATTCCTTCATATTTGCATATACGATACAAGGCTGTTAGAGAGATAATTAGAATTAA
TTTGACTGTAAACACAAAGATATTAGTACAAAATACGTGACGTAGAAAGTAATAATTTCTTGGGTAGTTT
GCAGTTTTAAAATTATGTTTTAAAATGGACTATCATATGCTTACCGTAACTTGAAAGTATTTCGATTTCT
TGGCTTTATATATCTTGTGGAAAGGACGAAACACCGGCACCAAAATAGTGTTCTGAGTTTTAGAGCTAGA
AATAGCAAGTTAAAATAAGGCTAGTCCGTTATCAACTTGAAAAAGTGGCACCGAGTCGGTGCTTTTTTAA
GCTTGGCGTAACTAGATCTTGAGACAAATGGCAGTATTCATCCACAATTTTAAAAGAAAAGGGGGGATTG
GGGGGTACAGTGCAGGGGAAAGAATAGTAGACATAATAGCAACAGACATACAAACTAAAGAATTACAAAA
ACAAATTACAAAAATTCAAAATTTTCGGGTTTATTACAGGGACAGCAGAGATCCACTTTGGCGCCGGCTC
GAGGGGG
