>Addgene plasmid #76303 | FASTKD2 gRNA (BRDN0001147886) | depositor partial sequence | sequence record 143763 | Target Sequence
GCACCAAAATAGTGTTCTGA
