>Addgene plasmid #76303 | FASTKD2 gRNA (BRDN0001147886) | addgene partial sequence | sequence record 185579 | hU6-F
GAAAGTAATAATTTCTTGGGTAGTTTGCAGTTTTAAAATTATGTTTTAAAATGGACTATCATATGCTTAC
CGTAACTTGAAAGTATTTCGATTTCTTGGCTTTATATATCTTGTGGAAAGGACGAAACACCGGCACCAAA
ATAGTGTTCTGAGTTTTAGAGCTAGAAATAGCAAGTTAAAATAAGGCTAGTCCGTTATCAACTTGAAAAA
GTGGCACCGAGTCGGTGCTTTTTTAAGCTTGGCGTAACTAGATCTTGAGACAAATGGCAGTATTCATCCA
CAATTTTAAAAGAAAAGGGGGGATTGGGGGGTACAGTGCAGGGGAAAGAATAGTAGACATAATAGCAACA
GACATACAAACTAAAGAATTACAAAAACAAATTACAAAAATTCAAAATTTTCGGGTTTATTACAGGGACA
GCAGAGATCCACTTTGGCGCCGGCTCGAGGGGGCCCGGGTGCAAAGATGGATAAAGTTTTAAACAGAGAG
GAATCTTTGCAGCTAATGGACCTTCTAGGTCTTGAAAGGAGTGGGAATTGGCTCCGGTGCCCGTCAGTGG
GCAGAGCGCA
